Addgene plasmid #43107: I-GCAA
Depositing lab: Chad Cowan & Kiran Musunuru. Depositing organization: Harvard University. Publication: A TALEN Genome-Editing System for Generating Human Stem Cell-Based Disease Models. Ding Q, Lee YK, Schaefer EA, Peters DT, Veres A, Kim K, Kuperwasser N, Motola DL, Meissner TB, Hendriks WT, Trevisan M, Gupta RM, Moisan A, Banks E, Friesen M, Schinzel RT, Xia F, Tang A, Xia Y, Figueroa E, Wann A, Ahfeldt T, Daheron L, Zhang F, Rubin LL, Peng LF, Chung RT, Musunuru K, Cowan CA. Cell Stem Cell. 2012 Dec 12. pii: S1934-5909(12)00645-5. doi: 10.1016/j.stem.2012.11.011. PubMed 23246482.
Backbone
  Vector backbone: pCRII-TOPO
  Backbone manufacturer: Invitrogen
  Backbone size w/o insert (bp): 3973
  Vector type: Bacterial Cloning
Growth in bacteria
  Bacterial resistance: Ampicillin and Kanamycin, 100 & 50 μg/mL
  Growth temperature: 37°C
  Growth strain: Top10
  Copy number: High Copy
Gene/Insert
  Gene/Insert name: I-GCAA
  Species: Synthetic
  Insert size (bp): 424
  Cloning method: TOPO Cloning
  Sequencing primers: 5′ T7; 3′ M13-rev
Terms and licenses: Academic/Nonprofit Terms; Industry Terms: Not Available to Industry
How to cite: I-GCAA was a gift from Chad Cowan & Kiran Musunuru (Addgene plasmid # 43107 ; http://n2t.net/addgene:43107 ; RRID:Addgene_43107)
