[The description below was written by a language model from this plasmid's Addgene catalogue record.]
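Description:
I-GCAA is a bacterial cloning plasmid built on the commercial pCRII-TOPO backbone (about 4.0 kb without insert), into which a 424 bp synthetic insert was introduced by TOPO cloning. It is maintained at high copy number in E. coli and carries both ampicillin and kanamycin resistance, the dual markers characteristic of this backbone. The insert sits between the T7 and M13-reverse priming sites of the vector, which are the recorded positions for sequence verification. The construct has no expression function of its own. It is listed purely as a cloning vector, and the record describes no promoter intended to drive the insert, no tags and no reporters.

The record does not state explicitly what the insert encodes beyond its name and synthetic origin. It was deposited in connection with a TALEN genome-editing system developed for generating human stem cell-based disease models. On that basis, the name and the insert size of roughly 400 bp are consistent with a pre-assembled block of four TAL effector repeat modules recognising the bases G, C, A and A. The "I" prefix would then likely denote the position of that block within an ordered assembly scheme. This reading is an inference from the name and context rather than a documented annotation, and no feature table is available to confirm the repeat composition or any flanking restriction sites used for assembly. Under this interpretation, the plasmid would serve as one member of a library of storage clones, from which repeat blocks are excised or amplified and joined in order to build custom TALE DNA-binding arrays for site-specific nucleases.
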