>Addgene plasmid #43107 | I-GCAA | depositor partial sequence | sequence record 58372 | I-GCAA sequence 424 bps
CGTCTCCTGACCCCAGAGCAGGTCGTGGCAATCGCGAGCAATAACGGCGGAAAACAGGCTTTGGAAACGG
TGCAGAGGCTCCTTCCAGTGCTGTGCCAAGCGCACGGACTCACCCCAGAGCAGGTCGTGGCGATCGCAAG
CCACGACGGAGGAAAGCAAGCCTTGGAAACAGTACAGAGGCTGTTGCCTGTGCTGTGCCAAGCGCACGGC
CTCACCCCAGAGCAGGTCGTGGCAATCGCCTCCAACATTGGCGGGAAACAGGCACTCGAGACTGTCCAGC
GCCTGCTTCCCGTGCTGTGCCAAGCGCACGGATTAACCCCAGAGCAGGTCGTGGCAATCGCCTCCAACAT
TGGCGGGAAACAGGCACTCGAGACTGTCCAGCGCCTGCTTCCCGTGCTGTGCCAAGCGCACGGCTTAAGA
GACG
