>Addgene plasmid #43107 | I-GCAA | addgene partial sequence | sequence record 60351 | M13-F20 5'-TGTAAAACGACGGCCAGT-3'
CTATAGGGCGAATTGGGCCCTCTAGATGCATGCTCGAGCGGCCGCCAGTGTGATGGATATCTGCAGAATT
CGCCCTTATATAGATGCCGTCCTAGCGCGTCTCCTGACCCCAGAGCAGGTCGTGGCAATCGCGAGCAATA
ACGGCGGAAAACAGGCTTTGGAAACGGTGCAGAGGCTCCTTCCAGTGCTGTGCCAAGCGCACGGACTCAC
CCCAGAGCAGGTCGTGGCGATCGCAAGCCACGACGGAGGAAAGCAAGCCTTGGAAACAGTACAGAGGCTG
TTGCCTGTGCTGTGCCAAGCGCACGGCCTCACCCCAGAGCAGGTCGTGGCAATCGCCTCCAACATTGGCG
GGAAACAGGCACTCGAGACTGTCCAGCGCCTGCTTCCCGTGCTGTGCCAAGCGCACGGATTAACCCCAGA
GCAGGTCGTGGCAATCGCCTCCAACATTGGCGGGAAACAGGCACTCGAGACTGTCCAGCGCCTGCTTCCC
GTGCTGTGCCAAGCGCACGGCTTAAGAGACGTGGGCACAGGAAAGATACTTAAGGGCGAATTCCAGCACA
CTGGCGGCCGTTACTAGTGGATCCGAGCTCGGTACCAAGCTTGGCGTAATCATGGTCATAGCTGTTTCCT
GTGTGAAATTGTTATCCGCTCACAATTCCACACAACATACGAGCCGGAAGCATAAAGTGTAAAGCCTGGG
GTGCCTAATGAGTGAGCTAACTCACATTAATTGCGTTGCGCTCACTGCCCGCTTTCCAGTCGGGAAACCT
GTCGTGCCAGCTGCATTAATGAATCGGCCAACGCGCGGGGAGAGGCGGTTTGCGTATTGGGCGCTCTTCC
GCTTCCTCGCTCACTGACTCGCTGCGCTCGGTCGTTCGGCTGCGGCGAGCGGTATCAGCTCACTCAAAGG
